Addgene plasmid #84771: BTV
Purpose: (Empty Backbone) bidirectional tetracycline-regulated viral reporter that measures the effects of 3' UTR sequences on mRNA and protein production
Depositing lab: David Erle. Depositing organization: University of California, San Francisco (UCSF). Publication: Massively parallel functional annotation of 3' untranslated regions. Zhao W, Pollack JL, Blagev DP, Zaitlen N, McManus MT, Erle DJ. Nat Biotechnol. 2014 Apr;32(4):387-91. doi: 10.1038/nbt.2851. Epub 2014 Mar 16. PubMed 24633241.
Backbone
  Vector backbone: BdLV
  Backbone manufacturer: Luigi Naldini , PMID 15619618
  Modifications to backbone: The constitutive bidirectional promoter in BdLV was replaced with a bidirectional tetracycline responsive promoter. A linker with MluI, SbfI and PacI sites was inserted between the EGFP open reading frame and the polyA signal for subcloning of 3' UTR sequences
  Vector type: Mammalian Expression, Lentiviral
Growth in bacteria
  Bacterial resistance: Ampicillin, 100 μg/mL
  Growth temperature: 37°C
  Growth strain: NEB Stable
  Copy number: Unknown
Gene/Insert
  Cloning method: Restriction Enzyme
  Sequencing primers: 5′ EGFP-C
Terms and licenses: Academic/Nonprofit Terms; Industry Terms: Not Available to Industry
How to cite: BTV was a gift from David Erle (Addgene plasmid # 84771 ; http://n2t.net/addgene:84771 ; RRID:Addgene_84771)
