[The description below was written by a language model from this plasmid's Addgene catalogue record and pLannotate feature annotations shown in this document.]
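Description:
BTV is an empty-backbone, self-inactivating HIV-1-based lentiviral reporter for mammalian cells, derived from the bidirectional lentiviral vector BdLV. It is propagated in E. coli through a high-copy ColE1/pUC-type origin with ampicillin selection. The plasmid also carries an f1 origin, an SV40 origin, and leftover cloning-vector elements (lac promoter/operator, a lacZα fragment, T7 and T3 promoters). Viral genomic RNA is transcribed from a CMV enhancer/promoter fused to a truncated 5' LTR. The transfer cassette contains the Ψ packaging signal with a gag fragment, the RRE for Rev-dependent export, cPPT/CTS, WPRE, and a ΔU3 3' LTR followed by an SV40 poly(A) signal.

The payload is a bidirectional tetracycline-responsive promoter that replaces the constitutive bidirectional promoter of BdLV. A central array of tet operators is flanked by divergent minimal promoters, a minimal CMV promoter on one side and a TRE3G-type fragment on the other. One arm drives EGFP. According to the record, EGFP is followed by a linker with MluI, SbfI and PacI sites placed ahead of an SV40 poly(A) signal, so that candidate 3' UTR sequences can be subcloned there. The other arm drives a fragment of human NGFR (annotated as partial), which lies upstream of the WPRE. Because it is co-transcribed from the same regulated element, it presumably serves as an internal reference that is not subject to the test UTR.

The stated purpose is to measure how 3' UTR sequences affect mRNA and protein production. The associated work applied the vector to massively parallel functional annotation of 3' UTRs. Tetracycline control of transcription requires a Tet transactivator, which is not annotated in this plasmid and so would need to be supplied separately.
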