Features (pLannotate 1.2.2; 33 found; start..end, strand, type, name):
    182..770     -  rep_origin     ori: high-copy-number ColE1/pMB1/pBR322/pUC origin of replication
    941..1801    -  CDS            AmpR: β-lactamase; bla; confers resistance to ampicillin, carbenicillin, and related antibiotics
   1802..1906    -  promoter       AmpR promoter: bla
   1959..2387    -  rep_origin     f1 ori (sequence partly withheld): f1 bacteriophage origin of replication; arrow indicates direction of (+) strand synthesis
   2392..2547    -  CDS            lacZα (fragment): LacZα fragment of β-galactosidase; lacZ fragment
   2555..2573    +  promoter       T7 promoter: promoter for bacteriophage T7 RNA polymerase
   2594..2729    -  rep_origin     SV40 ori: SV40 origin of replication
   2769..2890    -  polyA_signal   SV40 poly(A) signal: SV40 polyadenylation signal
   2962..3195    -  LTR            3' LTR (ΔU3): self-inactivating 3' long terminal repeat (LTR) from HIV-1
   3197..3265    -  CDS            nef (fragment): NEF_HV1Z2 - Experimental evidence at protein level: Swiss-Prot protein existence level 1. Extracellular Nef protein targets CD4(+) T-lymphocytes for apoptosis by interacting with CXCR4 surface receptors. From Human immunodeficiency virus type 1 group M subtype D (isolate Z2/CDC-Z34) (HIV-1).
   3282..3870    -  misc_feature   WPRE: woodchuck hepatitis virus posttranscriptional regulatory element
   3884..3902    -  misc_feature   MCS (fragment): pUC18/19 multiple cloning site
   3905..4732    -  CDS            NGFR (fragment): TNR16_HUMAN - Also known as TNFRSF16. Experimental evidence at protein level: Swiss-Prot protein existence level 1. Low affinity receptor which can bind to NGF, BDNF, NTF3, and NTF4. Forms a heterodimeric receptor with SORCS2 that binds the precursor forms of NGF, BDNF and NTF3 with high affinity, and has much lower affinity for mature NGF and BDNF (PubMed:24908487). Plays an important role in differentiation and survival of specific neuronal populations during development (By similarity). Can mediate cell survival as well as cell death of neural cells. Plays a role in the inactivation of RHOA
   4855..4886    -  misc_feature   MCS (fragment): pUC18/19 multiple cloning site
   4980..5018    -  promoter       minimal CMV promoter: human cytomegalovirus (CMV) immediate early promoter
   5036..5279    -  protein_bind   tetracycline response element (fragment): contains seven copies of the tetracycline operator tetO tetracycline repressor TetR
   5293..5338    +  promoter       TRE3GV promoter (fragment): 3rd-generation Tet-responsive promoter that can be activated by binding of Tet-On® 3G, optimized for retroviral and lentiviral vectors
   5441..6157    +  CDS            EGFP: EGFP is a basic (constitutively fluorescent) green fluorescent protein published in 1996, derived from Aequorea victoria. It is reported to be a rapidly-maturing weak dimer with moderate acid sensitivity.
   6443..6577    -  polyA_signal   SV40 poly(A) signal: SV40 polyadenylation signal
   6600..6684    -  CDS            large T antigen (fragment): large T antigen from SV40 (simian virus 40)
   6714..6831    -  misc_feature   cPPT/CTS: central polypurine tract and central termination sequence of HIV-1
   6850..6950    -  CDS            Rev (fragment): human immunodeficiency virus 1 (HIV-1) Rev protein; rev; enhances nuclear export of unspliced and incompletely spliced viral mRNAs
   7327..7560    -  misc_feature   RRE: The Rev response element (RRE) of HIV-1 allows for Rev-dependent mRNA export from the nucleus to the cytoplasm.
   7706..8069    -  CDS            HIV-1 gag (fragment): gag protein from human immunodeficiency virus 1; gag
   8053..8178    -  misc_feature   HIV-1 Ψ: packaging signal of human immunodeficiency virus type 1
   8225..8405    -  LTR            5' LTR (truncated): truncated 5' long terminal repeat (LTR) from HIV-1
   8420..8623    -  promoter       CMV promoter: human cytomegalovirus (CMV) immediate early promoter
   8624..9003    -  enhancer       CMV enhancer: human cytomegalovirus immediate early enhancer
   9104..9122    -  promoter       T3 promoter: promoter for bacteriophage T3 RNA polymerase
   9167..9183    -  protein_bind   lac operator: The lac repressor binds to the lac operator to inhibit transcription in E. coli. This inhibition can be relieved by adding lactose or isopropyl-β-D-thiogalactopyranoside (IPTG). lac repressor encoded by lacI
   9191..9221    -  promoter       lac promoter: promoter for the E. coli lac operon
   9236..9257    -  protein_bind   CAP binding site: CAP binding activates transcription in the presence of cAMP. E. coli catabolite activator protein
   9270..9362    -  CDS            lacI (fragment): lac repressor; lacI; The lac repressor binds to the lac operator to inhibit transcription in E. coli. This inhibition can be relieved by adding lactose or isopropyl-β-D-thiogalactopyranoside (IPTG).
>Addgene plasmid #84771 | BTV | depositor full sequence | sequence record 162487 | BTV sequence 9363 bps
CTTCCGCTTCCTCGCTCACTGACTCGCTGCGCTCGGTCGTTCGGCTGCGGCGAGCGGTATCAGCTCACTC
AAAGGCGGTAATACGGTTATCCACAGAATCAGGGGATAACGCAGGAAAGAACATGTGAGCAAAAGGCCAG
CAAAAGGCCAGGAACCGTAAAAAGGCCGCGTTGCTGGCGTTTTTCCATAGGCTCCGCCCCCCTGACGAGC
ATCACAAAAATCGACGCTCAAGTCAGAGGTGGCGAAACCCGACAGGACTATAAAGATACCAGGCGTTTCC
CCCTGGAAGCTCCCTCGTGCGCTCTCCTGTTCCGACCCTGCCGCTTACCGGATACCTGTCCGCCTTTCTC
CCTTCGGGAAGCGTGGCGCTTTCTCATAGCTCACGCTGTAGGTATCTCAGTTCGGTGTAGGTCGTTCGCT
CCAAGCTGGGCTGTGTGCACGAACCCCCCGTTCAGCCCGACCGCTGCGCCTTATCCGGTAACTATCGTCT
TGAGTCCAACCCGGTAAGACACGACTTATCGCCACTGGCAGCAGCCACTGGTAACAGGATTAGCAGAGCG
AGGTATGTAGGCGGTGCTACAGAGTTCTTGAAGTGGTGGCCTAACTACGGCTACACTAGAAGAACAGTAT
TTGGTATCTGCGCTCTGCTGAAGCCAGTTACCTTCGGAAAAAGAGTTGGTAGCTCTTGATCCGGCAAACA
AACCACCGCTGGTAGCGGTGGTTTTTTTGTTTGCAAGCAGCAGATTACGCGCAGAAAAAAAGGATCTCAA
GAAGATCCTTTGATCTTTTCTACGGGGTCTGACGCTCAGTGGAACGAAAACTCACGTTAAGGGATTTTGG
TCATGAGATTATCAAAAAGGATCTTCACCTAGATCCTTTTAAATTAAAAATGAAGTTTTAAATCAATCTA
AAGTATATATGAGTAAACTTGGTCTGACAGTTACCAATGCTTAATCAGTGAGGCACCTATCTCAGCGATC
TGTCTATTTCGTTCATCCATAGTTGCCTGACTCCCCGTCGTGTAGATAACTACGATACGGGAGGGCTTAC
CATCTGGCCCCAGTGCTGCAATGATACCGCGAGACCCACGCTCACCGGCTCCAGATTTATCAGCAATAAA
CCAGCCAGCCGGAAGGGCCGAGCGCAGAAGTGGTCCTGCAACTTTATCCGCCTCCATCCAGTCTATTAAT
TGTTGCCGGGAAGCTAGAGTAAGTAGTTCGCCAGTTAATAGTTTGCGCAACGTTGTTGCCATTGCTACAG
GCATCGTGGTGTCACGCTCGTCGTTTGGTATGGCTTCATTCAGCTCCGGTTCCCAACGATCAAGGCGAGT
TACATGATCCCCCATGTTGTGCAAAAAAGCGGTTAGCTCCTTCGGTCCTCCGATCGTTGTCAGAAGTAAG
TTGGCCGCAGTGTTATCACTCATGGTTATGGCAGCACTGCATAATTCTCTTACTGTCATGCCATCCGTAA
GATGCTTTTCTGTGACTGGTGAGTACTCAACCAAGTCATTCTGAGAATAGTGTATGCGGCGACCGAGTTG
CTCTTGCCCGGCGTCAATACGGGATAATACCGCGCCACATAGCAGAACTTTAAAAGTGCTCATCATTGGA
AAACGTTCTTCGGGGCGAAAACTCTCAAGGATCTTACCGCTGTTGAGATCCAGTTCGATGTAACCCACTC
GTGCACCCAACTGATCTTCAGCATCTTTTACTTTCACCAGCGTTTCTGGGTGAGCAAAAACAGGAAGGCA
AAATGCCGCAAAAAAGGGAATAAGGGCGACACGGAAATGTTGAATACTCATACTCTTCCTTTTTCAATAT
TATTGAAGCATTTATCAGGGTTATTGTCTCATGAGCGGATACATATTTGAATGTATTTAGAAAAATAAAC
AAATAGGGGTTCCGCGCACATTTCCCCGAAAAGTGCCACCTAAATTGTAAGCGTTAATATTTTGTTAAAA
TTCGCGTTAAATTTTTGTTAAATCAGCTCATTTTTTAACCAATAGGCCGAAATCGGCAAAATCCCTTATA
AATCAAAAGAATAGACCGAGATAGGGT
[37 nt withheld, positions 2058-2094]
AAAGAACGTGGACTCCAACGTCAAAGG
[49 nt withheld, positions 2122-2170]
T
[91 nt withheld, positions 2172-2262]
G
[124 nt withheld, positions 2264-2387]
CCCATTCGCCATTCAGGCTGCGCAACTGTTGGGAAGGGCGATCGGTGCGGGCCTCTTCGCTATTACGCCA
GCTGGCGAAAGGGGGATGTGCTGCAAGGCGATTAAGTTGGGTAACGCCAGGGTTTTCCCAGTCACGACGT
TGTAAAACGACGGCCAGTGAGCGCGCGTAATACGACTCACTATAGGGCGAATTGGGTACGTCCCTAGGCC
TCCAAAAAAGCCTCCTCACTACTTCTGGAATAGCTCAGAGGCCGAGGCGGCCTCGGCCTCTGCATAAATA
AAAAAAATTAGTCAGCCATGGGGCGGAGAATGGGCGGAACTGGGCGGAGTTAGGGGCGGGATGGGCGGAG
TTAGGGGCGGGATAGCTAGAGCCAGACATGATAAGATACATTGATGAGTTTGGACAAACCACAACTAGAA
TGCAGTGAAAAAAATGCTTTATTTGTGAAATTTGTGATGCTATTGCTTTATTTGTAACCATTATAAGCTG
CAATAAACAAGTTCCTCTCACTCTCTGATATTCATTTCTTTGCAAGTTATAAATACTGAATAATAAGATG
ACATGAACTACTACTGCTAGAGATTTTCCACACTGACTAAAAGGGTCTGAGGGATCTCTAGTTACCAGAG
TCACACAACAGACGGGCACACACTACTTGAAGCACTCAAGGCAAGCTTTATTGAGGCTTAAGCAGTGGGT
TCCCTAGTTAGCCAGAGAGCTCCCAGGCTCAGATCTGGTCTAACCAGAGAGACCCAGTACAAGCAAAAAG
CAGATCTTGTCTTCGTTGGGAGTGAATTAGCCCTTCCAGTCCCCCCTTTTCTTTTAAAAAGTGGCTAAGA
TCTACAGCTGCCTTGTAAGTCATTGGTCTTAAAGGTACCGAGCTCGAATTCCAGGCGGGGAGGCGGCCCA
AAGGGAGATCCGACTCGTCTGAGGGCGAAGGCGAAGACGCGGAAGAGGCCGCAGAGCCGGCAGCAGGCCG
CGGGAAGGAAGGTCCGCTGGATTGAGGGCCGAAGGGACGTAGCAGAAGGACGTCCCGCGCAGAATCCAGG
TGGCAACACAGGCGAGCAGCCATGGAAAGGACGTCAGCTTCCCCGACAACACCACGGAATTGTCAGTGCC
CAACAGCCGAGCCCCTGTCCAGCAGCGGGCAAGGCAGGCGGCGATGAGTTCCGCCGTGGCAATAGGGAGG
GGGAAAGCGAAAGTCCCGGAAAGGAGCTGACAGGTGGTGGCAATGCCCCAACCAGTGGGGGTTGCGTCAG
CAAACACAGTGCACACCACGCCACGTTGCCTGACAACGGGCCACAACTCCTCATAAAGAGACAGCAACCA
GGATTTATACAAGGAGGAGAAAATGAAAGCCATACGGGAAGCAATAGCATGATACAAAGGCATTAAAGCA
GCGTATCCACATAGCGTAAAAGGAGCAACATAGTTAAGAATACCAGTCAATCTTTCACAAATTTTGTAAT
CCAGAGGTTGATTGTCGACTCTAGACTCGACTCTAGAGGATCCCCCTGTTCCACCTCTTGAAGGCTATGT
AGGCCACAAGGCCCACAACCACAGCAGCCAGGATGGAGCAATAGACAGGGATGAGGTTGTCGGTGGTGCC
TCGGGTCACCACGGGCTGGGAGCTGCCCATCACTGTGGTCACCACACCTGCCACCGTGCTGGCTATGAGG
TCTTGTTCTGGAGGTGCCTCAGGCTCCTGGGTGCTGGGGGCTGTGCTGTCCGAGCCCTCTGGGGGTGTGG
ACCGTGTAATCCAACGGCCAGGGATCTCCTCGCACTCGGCGTCGGCCCAGCGTGTGCACTCGCGGAGCTG
GCGCTCGGTGTCCTCGCACACGGTGCAGGGCAGGCACGGGTCCACGTGGTTGGCCTCGTCGGAATACGTG
CCGTCGGGGCACTCCTCGCACACGGTGTTCTGCTTGTCCTGGCAGGAGAACACGAGGCCCGAGCCCGCCT
CGCACACGCGGCACGCCTCGCAGCGCCCAGTCGTCTCATCCTGGTAGTAGCCGTAGGCGCAGCGGCACAC
GGCGTCGTCGGCCTCCACGCACGGCGCCGACATGCTCTGGAGCCCCACGCACTCGGTGCACGGCTTGCAC
GGCTCGGTCGCGCTCACCACGTCGGAGAACGTCACGCTGTCCAGGCAGGGCTCACACACGGTCTGGTTGG
CTCCACAAGGCTGGGCCACACCCTCGCCCAGGTTGCAGGCTTTGCAGCACTCACCGCTGTGTGTGTACAG
GCCTGTGGGGCATGCCTCCTTGGCACCTCCAAGGGACACCCCCAGAAGCAGCAACAGCAGCAGGCGCGGC
CCGTCCATGGCGCGGCCGGTGGCACCTGCCCCCATCGCCCGCCTCCCGCGGCAGCGCTCGACTTCCAGCT
CGGTCCGCTTTGCGGACTGATGGGGCTGCGCTGCGCTGCGCTCCAGCGCCCCCCCTGCCCGCCGGAGCTG
GCCGCGGCCCGAATTCCCTAGAGGATCCCCGGGTACCGAGCTCGAATTCGGGGCCGCGGAGGCTGGATCG
GTCCCGGTGTCTTCTATGGAGGTCAAAACAGCGTGGATGGCGTCTCCAGGCGATCTGACGGTTCACTAAA
CGAGCTCTGCTTATATAGGCCTCCCACCGTACACGCCTACCTCGACCCGGGTACCGAGCTCGACTTTCAC
TTTTCTCTATCACTGATAGGGAGTGGTAAACTCGACTTTCACTTTTCTCTATCACTGATAGGGAGTGGTA
AACTCGACTTTCACTTTTCTCTATCACTGATAGGGAGTGGTAAACTCGACTTTCACTTTTCTCTATCACT
GATAGGGAGTGGTAAACTCGACTTTCACTTTTCTCTATCACTGATAGGGAGTGGTAAACTCGACTTTCAC
TTTTCTCTATCACTGATAGGGAGTGGTAAACTCGACCTATATAAGCAGAGCTCGTTTAGTGAACCGTCAG
ATCGCCTGGAGACGCCATCCACGCTGTTTTGACCTCCATAGAAGACACCGGGACCGATCCAGCCTCCGCG
GCCCCGAATTCCTGCAGCGGCCCTAGCGCTACCGGTCGCCACCATGGTGAGCAAGGGCGAGGAGCTGTTC
ACCGGGGTGGTGCCCATCCTGGTCGAGCTGGACGGCGACGTAAACGGCCACAAGTTCAGCGTGTCCGGCG
AGGGCGAGGGCGATGCCACCTACGGCAAGCTGACCCTGAAGTTCATCTGCACCACCGGCAAGCTGCCCGT
GCCCTGGCCCACCCTCGTGACCACCCTGACCTACGGCGTGCAGTGCTTCAGCCGCTACCCCGACCACATG
AAGCAGCACGACTTCTTCAAGTCCGCCATGCCCGAAGGCTACGTCCAGGAGCGCACCATCTTCTTCAAGG
ACGACGGCAACTACAAGACCCGCGCCGAGGTGAAGTTCGAGGGCGACACCCTGGTGAACCGCATCGAGCT
GAAGGGCATCGACTTCAAGGAGGACGGCAACATCCTGGGGCACAAGCTGGAGTACAACTACAACAGCCAC
AACGTCTATATCATGGCCGACAAGCAGAAGAACGGCATCAAGGTGAACTTCAAGATCCGCCACAACATCG
AGGACGGCAGCGTGCAGCTCGCCGACCACTACCAGCAGAACACCCCCATCGGCGACGGCCCCGTGCTGCT
GCCCGACAACCACTACCTGAGCACCCAGTCCGCCCTGAGCAAAGACCCCAACGAGAAGCGCGATCACATG
GTCCTGCTGGAGTTCGTGACCGCCGCCGGGATCACTCTCGGCATGGACGAGCTGTACAAGTAGCGGCCGG
CCGCGTCGACCTAGTTCTAGCTAGCAACTACGCGTAGTCGATATCCTTACCTGCAGGGCCTTTAATTAAA
CTGGCTAGCTTAGTCATGCACCGGTGGATCCAGACCACCTCCCCTGCGAGCTAAGCTGGACAGCCAATGA
CGGGTAAGAGAGTGACATTTTTCACTAACCTAAGACAGGAGGGCCGTCAGAGCTACTGCCTAATCCAAAG
ACGGGTAAAAGTGATAAAAATGTATCACTCCAACCTAAGACAGGCGCAGCTTCCGAGGGATTTGAGATCC
AGACATGATAAGATACATTGATGAGTTTGGACAAACCAAAACTAGAATGCAGTGAAAAAAATGCCTTATT
TGTGAAATTTGTGATGCTATTGCCTTATTTGTAACCATTATAAGCTGCAATAAACAAGTTAACAACAACA
ATTGCATTCATTTTATGTTTCAGGTTCAGGGGGAGGTGTGGGAGGTTTTTTAAAGCAAGTAAAACCTCTA
CAAATGTGGTATGGCTGATTATGATCAGATCTCTCGAGGCTAGTCTCGTGATCGATAAAATTTTGAATTT
TTGTAATTTGTTTTTGTAATTCTTTAGTTTGTATGTCTGTTGCTATTATGTCTACTATTCTTTCCCCTGC
ACTGTACCCCCCAATCCCCCCTTTTCTTTTAAAAGTTAACCGATACCGTCGAGATCCGTTCACTAATCGA
ATGGATCTGTCTCTGTCTCTCTCTCCACCTTCTTCTTCTATTCCTTCGGGCCTGTCGGGTCCCCTCGGGG
TTGGGAGGTGGGTCTGAAACGATAATGGTGAATATCCCTGCCTAACTCTATTCACTATAGAAAGTACAGC
AAAAACTATTCTTAAACCTACCAAGCCTCCTACTATCATTATGAATAATTTTATATACCACAGCCAATTT
GTTATGTTAAACCAATTCCACAAACTTGCCCATTTATCTAATTCCAATAATTCTTGTTCATTCTTTTCTT
GCTGGTTTTGCGATTCTTCAATTAAGGAGTGTATTAAGCTTGTGTAATTGTTAATTTCTCTGTCCCACTC
CATCCAGGTCGTGTGATTCCAAATCTGTTCCAGAGATTTATTACTCCAACTAGCATTCCAAGGCACAGCA
GTGGTGCAAATGAGTTTTCCAGAGCAACCCCAAATCCCCAGGAGCTGTTGATCCTTTAGGTATCTTTCCA
CAGCCAGGATTCTTGCCTGGAGCTGCTTGATGCCCCAGACTGTGAGTTGCAACAGATGCTGTTGCGCCTC
AATAGCCCTCAGCAAATTGTTCTGCTGCTGCACTATACCAGACAATAATTGTCTGGCCTGTACCGTCAGC
GTCATTGACGCTGCGCCCATAGTGCTTCCTGCTGCTCCCAAGAACCCAAGGAACAAAGCTCCTATTCCCA
CTGCTCTTTTTTCTCTCTGCACCACTCTTCTCTTTGCCTTGGTGGGTGCTACTCCTAATGGTTCAATTTT
TACTACTTTATATTTATATAATTCACTTCTCCAATTGTCCCTCATATCTCCTCCTCCAGGTCTGAAGATC
AGCGGCCGCTTGCTGTGCGGTGGTCTTACTTTTGTTTTGCTCTTCCTCTATCTTGTCTAAAGCTTCCTTG
GTGTCTTTTATCTCTATCCTTTGATGCACACAATAGAGGGTTGCTACTGTATTATATAATGATCTAAGTT
CTTCTGATCCTGTCTGAAGGGATGGTTGTAGCTGTCCCAGTATTTGTCTACAGCCTTCTGATGTTTCTAA
CAGGCCAGGATTAACTGCGAATCGTTCTAGCTCCCTGCTTGCCCATACTATATGTTTTAATTTATATTTT
TTCTTTCCCCCTGGCCTTAACCGAATTTTTTCCCATCGCGATCTAATTCTCCCCCGCTTAATACTGACGC
TCTCGCACCCATCTCTCTCCTTCTAGCCTCCGCTAGTCAAAATTTTTGGCGTACTCACCAGTCGCCGCCC
CTCGCCTCTTGCCGTGCGCGCTTCAGCAAGCCGAGTCCTGCGTCGAGAGAGCTCCTCTGGTTTCCCTTTC
GCTTTCAAGTCCCTGTTCGGGCGCCACTGCTAGAGATTTTCCACACTGACTAAAAGGGTCTGAGGGATCT
CTAGTTACCAGAGTCACACAACAGACGGGCACACACTACTTGAAGCACTCAAGGCAAGCTTTATTGAGGC
TTAAGCAGTGGGTTCCCTAGTTAGCCAGAGAGCTCCCAGGCTCAGATCTGGTCTAACCAGAGAGACCCCG
GTTCACTAAACGAGCTCTGCTTATATAGACCTCCCACCGTACACGCCTACCGCCCATTTGCGTCAATGGG
GCGGAGTTGTTACGACATTTTGGAAAGTCCCGTTGATTTTGGTGCCAAAACAAACTCCCATTGACGTCAA
TGGGGTGGAGACTTGGAAATCCCCGTGAGTCAAACCGCTATCCACGCCCATTGATGTACTGCCAAAACCG
CATCACCATGGTAATAGCGATGACTAATACGTAGATGTACTGCCAAGTAGGAAAGTCCCATAAGGTCATG
TACTGGGCATAATGCCAGGCGGGCCATTTACCGTCATTGACGTCAATAGGGGGCGTACTTGGCATATGAT
ACACTTGATGTACTGCCAAGTGGGCAGTTTACCGTAAATACTCCACCCATTGACGTCAATGGAAAGTCCC
TATTGGCGTTACTATGGGAACATACGTCATTATTGACGTCAATGGGCGGGGGTCGTTGGGCGGTCAGCCA
GGCGGGCCATTTACCGTAAGTTATGTAACGCGGAACTCCATATATGGGCTATGAACTAATGACCCCGTAA
TTGATTACTATTAATAACTAGTCAATAATCAATGTCAACATGGCGGTAATGTTGGACATGAGCCAATATA
AATGTACATATTATGATATGGATACAACGTATGCAATGGCCAAGCTTGCAGCTCCAGCTTTTGTTCCCTT
TAGTGAGGGTTAATTGCGCGCTTGGCGTAATCATGGTCATAGCTGTTTCCTGTGTGAAATTGTTATCCGC
TCACAATTCCACACAACATACGAGCCGGAAGCATAAAGTGTAAAGCCTGGGGTGCCTAATGAGTGAGCTA
ACTCACATTAATTGCGTTGCGCTCACTGCCCGCTTTCCAGTCGGGAAACCTGTCGTGCCAGCTGCATTAA
TGAATCGGCCAACGCGCGGGGAGAGGCGGTTTGCGTATTGGGCGCT
