>Addgene plasmid #84771 | BTV | addgene partial sequence | sequence record 164228 | EGFP-N 5'-CGTCGCCGTCCAGCTCGACCAG-3'
ACAGCTCCTCGCCCTTGCTCACCATGGTGGCGACCGGTAGCGCTAGGGCCGCTGCAGGAATTCGGGGCCG
CGGAGGCTGGATCGGTCCCGGTGTCTTCTATGGAGGTCAAAACAGCGTGGATGG
