>Addgene plasmid #84771 | BTV | addgene partial sequence | sequence record 164229 | EGFP-C 5'-CATGGTCCTGCTGGAGTTCGTG-3'
TCTCGGCATGGACGAGCTGTACAAGTAGCGGCCGGCCGCGTCGACCTAGTTCTAGCTAGCAACTACGCGT
AGTCGATATCCTTACCTGCAGGGCCTTTAATTAAACTGGCTAGCTTAGTCATGCACCGGTGGATCCAGAC
CACCTCCCCTGCGAGCTAAGCTGGACAGCCAATGACGGGTAAGAGAGTGACATTTTTCACTAACCTAAGA
CAGGAGGGCCGTCAGAGCTACTGCCTAATCCAAAGACGGGTAAAAGTGATAAAAATGTATCACTCCAACC
TAAGACAGGCGCAGCTTCCGAGGGATTTGAGATCCAGACATGATAAGATACATTGATGAGTTTGGACAAA
CCAAAACTAGAATGCAGTGAAAAAAATGCCTTATTTGTGAAATTTGTGATGCTATTGCCTTATTTGTAAC
CATTATAAGCTGCAATAAACAAGTTAACAACAACAATTGCATTCATTTTATGTTTCAGGTTCAGGGGGAG
GTGTGGGAGGTTTTTTAAAGCAAGTAAAACCTCTACAAATGTGGTATGGCTGATTATGATCAGATCTCTC
GAGGCTAGTCTCGTGATCGATAAAATTTTGAATTTTTGTAATTTGTTTTTGTAATTCTTTAGTTTGTATG
TCTGTTGCTATTATGTCTACTATTCTTTCCCCTGCACTGTACCCCCCAATCCCCCCTTTTCTTTTAAAAG
TTAACCGATACCGTCGAGATCCGTTCACTAATCGAATGGATCTGTCTCTGTCTCTCTCTCCACCTTCTTC
TTCTATTCCTTCGGGCCTGTCGGGTCCCCTCGGGGTTGGGAGGTGGGTCTGAAACGATAATGGTGAATAT
CCCTGCCTAACTCTATTCACTATAGAAAGTACAGCAAAAACTATTCTTAAACCTACCAAGCCTCCTACTA
TCATTATGA
