>Addgene plasmid #84771 | BTV | addgene partial sequence | sequence record 165496 | TRE-R 5'-GGTACCGAGCTCGACTTTCA-3'
GGAGTGGTAAACTCGACTTTCACTTTTCTCTATCACTGATAGGGAGTGGTAAACTCGACTTTCACTTTTC
TCTATCACTGATAGGGAGTGGTAAACTCGACTTTCACTTTTCTCTATCACTGATAGGGAGTGGTAAACTC
GACTTTCACTTTTCTCTATCACTGATAGGGAGTGGTAAACTCGACTTTCACTTTTCTCTATCACTGATAG
GGAGTGGTAAACTCGACTTTCACTTTTCTCTATCACTGATAGGGAGTGGTAAACTCGACCTATATAAGCA
GAGCT
